Addgene plasmid #8804: 3611 pcDNA3 Bim
Depositing lab: Stanley Korsmeyer. Depositing organization: Dana-Farber Cancer Institute. Publication: Survival factor-induced extracellular signal-regulated kinase phosphorylates BIM, inhibiting its association with BAX and proapoptotic activity. Harada H, Quearry B, Ruiz-Vela A, Korsmeyer SJ. Proc Natl Acad Sci U S A 2004 Oct 26;101(43):15313-7. Epub 2004 Oct 14. 10.1073/pnas.0406837101 PubMed 15486085.
Backbone
  Vector backbone: pcDNA3
  Backbone manufacturer: Invitrogen
  Backbone size w/o insert (bp): 5400
  Vector type: Mammalian Expression
  Selectable markers: Neomycin (select with G418)
Growth in bacteria
  Bacterial resistance: Ampicillin, 100 μg/mL
  Growth temperature: 37°C
  Growth strain: XL1 Blue
  Copy number: High Copy
Gene/Insert
  Gene/Insert name: Bim (alt name: Bcl-2 L11)
  Species: M. musculus (mouse)
  Insert size (bp): 400
  GenBank ID: NM_009754
  Entrez Gene: Bcl2l11 (a.k.a. 1500006F24Rik, Bim, Bod, bcl2-L-11)
  Cloning method: Restriction Enzyme; 5′ cloning site BamHI (not destroyed); 3′ cloning site HindIII (not destroyed)
  Sequencing primers: 5′ T7
Terms and licenses: Academic/Nonprofit Terms; Industry Terms: Not Available to Industry
How to cite: 3611 pcDNA3 Bim was a gift from Stanley Korsmeyer (Addgene plasmid # 8804 ; http://n2t.net/addgene:8804 ; RRID:Addgene_8804)
