[The description below was written by a language model from this plasmid's Addgene catalogue record.]
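Description:
3611 pcDNA3 Bim is a mammalian expression plasmid built on the Invitrogen pcDNA3 backbone (about 5.4 kb without insert) and carrying a mouse Bim (Bcl2l11, also called Bcl-2 L11) cDNA of roughly 400 bp. The insert was placed in the polylinker by restriction cloning between BamHI at the 5′ end and HindIII at the 3′ end, with both sites preserved, so the fragment can be excised again. The plasmid is maintained in E. coli as a high-copy, ampicillin-selected construct. In mammalian cells the backbone's neomycin resistance cassette allows G418 selection of stable transfectants. No feature table accompanies the record, so the promoter is not explicitly stated. Standard pcDNA3 drives inserts from the CMV immediate-early promoter, with a T7 promoter just upstream of the cloning site, which fits the listed use of a T7 primer for 5′ sequencing. No epitope tag or fusion partner is recorded, and the record does not say which Bim splice isoform the insert represents.

Bim is a BH3-only proapoptotic member of the Bcl-2 family. The associated publication concerns phosphorylation of BIM by extracellular signal-regulated kinase in response to survival factors, which inhibits its association with BAX and its proapoptotic activity. The plasmid is therefore suited to transient or stable overexpression of mouse Bim in cultured mammalian cells, for example to study induction of apoptosis, regulation of Bim by survival signalling, or its interactions with other Bcl-2 family proteins.
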