>Addgene plasmid #8804 | 3611 pcDNA3 Bim | addgene partial sequence | sequence record 17272 | 8804 with T7
GGGCCCCTACCTCCCTACAGACAGAAACCGCAAGTACAGGAGCCCGGCACCCATGAGTTGTGACAAGTCA
ACACAAACCCCAAGTCCTCCTTGCCAGGCCTTCAACCACTATCTCAGTGCAATGGCTTCCATACGACAGT
CTCAGGAGGAACCTGAAGATCTGCGCCCGGAGATACGGATTGCACAGGAGCTGCGGCGGATCGGAGACGA
GTTCAACGAAACTTACACAAGGAGGGTGTTTGCAAATGATTACCGCGAGGCTGAAGACCACCCTCAAATG
GTTATCTTACAACTGTTACGCTTTATCTTCCGTCTGGTATGGAGAAGGCATTGAGGACNTTGTTAAAAAC
CGGCCGCCAGTGTGCTGGAATTCTGCAAATATCCATCACACTGGCGGCCGCTCGAGCATGCATCTAGAGG
GCCCTATTCTATAGTGTCACCTAAATGCTAGAGCTCGCTGATCAGCCTCGACTGTGCCTTCTAGTTGCCA
GCCATCTGTTGTTTGCCCCTCCCCCGTGCCTTCCTTGACCCTGGAAGGTGCCACTCCCACTGTCCTTTCC
TAATAAAATGAGGA
